>Addgene plasmid #122629 | TC476 | addgene full sequence | sequence record 244011 | Addgene NGS Result
CCTTCCCTCTATCTTCTTTTCTTCTCGTTTTCAAATGTTTCTCTCTATCCCATTCTCTCATCAATTGAGT
GGGATGAGGCTATCTCTGCCTCTCTTCTGAATCTCTGAACCATCTTACATTACACTGTGGATGACGGGAG
CCCCACAGGCTCCCTTGCATCAGATACTGCCATTGGGGATGGCAAAGAAGAGAGAAGGTATTGTGAGGAT
ATATTTTTCTAAGAAAAAACGTTTGAAGAAAAGAAGATGAAGAAGATCTGCTTGATTCATTGCACAAGTT
AGAAGTAACAGGGGTCTATATTTCGAAGAACTTAAAGGGAATGCAACTGAACATAAAATTAAACAAAGGG
ATTGAATCCTGCAGTGAGTATTTTCGGTTTTCACTGGTCTCTGTAAAAAGAGTAATGCAAAGGCAAGTTA
ACTAGGTCGTAAATGTATTGATTTGCTTAAAATCTGAAGATCTAGTGGTGAACCGTGGAAGATTATCAAG
AGGAGGCTGAAGATCTGTTTAAGAACCATTAATCAAACTGGTATTCTATTTTCACTGGTTGTATGTAAAC
ATTCTATCTTATTCCTTTTATCACTGTTCTGCACTTTCCTATAAAAAAAGTTGACCGACCGTACTCTCTG
AATTCATTTTTCCCGATCTTACCAACTCCCGATCTATCTCTATCCCTGGTTTTTTCTTCGTGCTCCAATG
GAATTCTTGAGACTTCCACTATCTTCTCTGGCACCCTCCACTACGCGTAGGCGTCTCTCGCTTCGTGTAT
TCCCGGGAAGCCGGGTTCCCGTCTCTCCCGCCGCTGCCGCTGCCGCACACAGCTTTACACCTCGTAGAAT
CCCCAAAGAGGGGCGTGGCTTGCGGGTGCCAACATCCTCCTGCCGAGGAAGAAGCAGGCACTCATCACTC
GCATCATCAACCTCGGGATTGGCCAAAGGACCCAAAGGTATGTTTCGAATGATACTAACATAACATAGAA
CATTTTCAGGAGGACCCTTGGCTAGCGCCCTCTAGAGGATCGCTAGCACGCTCTCGTGGATCAAAAAATG
TCACGACTGGATAAATCGAAGGTCATCAACTCTGCTCTGGAACTGCTGAATGGAGTGGGAATTGAAGGAC
TTACAACCCGAAAGCTTGCACAAAAATTGGGAGTTGAACAACCAACACTTTACTGGCATGTTAAGAATAA
GCGAGCACTTTTGGATGCTCTTCCAATTGAAATGTTGGATAGACATCATACTCATTCATGTCCACTTGAA
GGAGAATCTTGGCAAGATTTCTTGAGAAACAACGCAAAGTCATACCGATGCGCTCTTTTGTCTCATAGAG
ATGGAGCAAAAGTTCATCTTGGAACACGACCAACTGAAAAGCAATACGAAACATTGGAAAACCAACTTGC
TTTCTTGTGTCAACAAGGATTTTCATTGGAAAATGCTCTTTACGCATTGTCTGCTGTTGGACATTTTACA
CTTGGATGCGTTTTGGAAGAACAAGAACATCAAGTTGCAAAAGAAGAACGAGAAACTCCAACAACTGATT
CAATGCCACCACTTTTGAAGCAAGCTATCGAACTTTTCGATAGACAAGGAGCAGAACCAGCTTTCCTTTT
TGGACTGGAACTTATTATCTGTGGACTTGAGAAACAACTGAAATGTGAATCGGGAGGAGGATCTGGATCT
GGATCTGGATCTGGTTCCGGTCGACAACTTGAGCTTCCGCCGACTGCGACTGCCACTGCAAGTATCATGC
CCCATGTCATGGAACAGCCCCTGTCAACGTCAATAAATCCGGTCAATGATCGGTTTAATGGAATACCGAA
TCCTACCCCCTACAATAGCGATGCGGCCCTAGACGCAATTACTCAAACCAATGACTACGGATCAGTCAAT
ACCCATGGCATTCTCAGTACATATCCACCACCTGCCACCCACTTGAACGAGGCCTCGGTGGCCCTTGCGC
CTGGAGGTGCTCCTCCCAGACCACCCCCGCCATACGTTGATAGTACAACGAACCATCCTCCTTACCATAG
TAACCTCGTCCCCATGGCCAATTTCGGATATTCGACTGTAGACTATGATGCGATGGTGGATGATCTGGCA
TCGATCGAGTACACGGATGCGGTTGACGTTGATCCGCAGTTCATGACGAACCTCGGGTTTGTCCCAGGGT
GTAATTTTAGCGATATCAACACGTATGAGCAACCATGGGGCAGTGGGGCTACTAACTTCAGCCTGCTGAA
GCAGGCTGGAGACGTGGAGGAGAACCCTGGACCTATGGTCTCCGAGCTCATTAAAGAAAACATGCATATG
AAGCTCTACATGGAGGGAACCGTCAACAACCACCACTTCAAGTGCACCTCCGAGGGAGAGGGAAAGCCAT
ACGAGGGAACCCAAACCATGCGTATCAAGGCCGTCGAGGGAGGACCACTCCCATTCGCCTTCGACATCCT
CGCCACCTCCTTCATGTACGGATCCAAGGTAAGTTTAAACATATATATACTAACTAACCCTGATTATTTA
AATTTTCAGACCTTCATCAACCACACCCAAGGAATCCCAGACTTCTTCAAGCAATCCTTCCCAGAGGGAT
TCACCTGGGAGCGTGTCACCACCTACGAGGACGGAGGAGTCCTCACCGCCACCCAAGACACCTCCCTCCA
AGACGGATGCCTCATCTACAACGTCAAGGTAAGTTTAAACAGTTCGGTACTAACTAACCATACATATTTA
AATTTTCAGATCCGTGGAGTCAACTTCCCATCCAACGGACCAGTCATGCAAAAGAAGACCCTCGGATGGG
AGGCCTCCACCGAGACCCTCTACCCAGCCGACGGAGGACTTGAGGGACGTGCCGACATGGCCCTCAAGCT
CGTCGGAGGAGGACACCTCATCTGCAACCTCAAGGTAAGTTTAAACATGATTTTACTAACTAACTAATCT
GATTTAAATTTTCAGACCACCTACCGTTCCAAGAAGCCAGCCAAGAACCTCAAGATGCCAGGAGTCTACT
ACGTCGACCGTCGTCTTGAGCGTATCAAGGAGGCCGACAAGGAGACCTACGTCGAGCAACACGAGGTCGC
CGTCGCCCGTTACTGCGACCTCCCATCCAAGCTCGGACACCGTGGATCGGGAGAGGGACGAGGAAGTCTT
TTGACCTGCGGAGATGTTGAGGAGAACCCAGGACCAATGTCGCGTCTTGATAAATCGAAAGTTATTAATT
CAGCTCTTGAACTTTTGAACGAAGTTGGAATTGAAGGATTGACAACTAGAAAGCTTGCACAAAAGTTGGG
AGTTGAACAACCAACACTTTATTGGCATGTTCGAAATAAGCAAACTCTTATGAACATGTTGTCTGAAGCT
ATTCTTGCAAAACATCATACAAGATCAGCTCCATTGCCAACTGAATCTTGGCAACAATTCCTTCAAGAAA
ATGCTTTGTCATTTCGAAAAGCACTTTTGGTTCATAGAGATGGAGCACGATTGCATATTGGAACATCTCC
AACTCCACCACAATTCGAACAAGCTGAAGCACAACTTAGATGTTTGTGCGATGCTGGATTCTCAGTTGAA
GAAGCACTTTTCATCTTGCAATCAATCTCTCATTTCACACTTGGAGCTGTTTTGGAAGAACAAGCAACTA
ACCAAATCGAAAACAACCATGTTATTGATGCTGCACCACCACTTTTGCAAGAAGCTTTCAATATTCAAGC
ACGAACATCTGCTGAAATGGCATTCCATTTCGGACTTAAGTCATTGATCTTCGGATTTTCTGCTCAACTT
GATGAAAAGAAACATACTCCAATTGAAGATGGAAACAAGCCAAAGAAGAAAAGAAAACTGGGAAGTGGAA
GTAATGGAAGTAGTGGATCCAGATCTGCGCCACCTTCTTCCGATTGTCCGCCGCCGATTGCCTACTACCA
TCATCATCCACAACATCAGCAACAATTCCTGCCATTTCCAATGCCATATTTCTTGGCTCCACCGCCGCAA
GCTCAACAAGGAGCTCCTTTTCCAGTGCAATATATTCCACAGCAACATGATTTGATGAATAGCCAGCCAA
TGTATGCACCAATGGCACCGACATACTACTATCAACCAATTAATTCGAATGGCATGCCCATGAATTCCAA
CTGAGCGCCGGTCGCTACCATTACCAACTTGTCTGGTGTCAAAAATAATAGGGGCCGCTGTCATCAGAGT
AAGTTTAAACTGAGTTCTACTAACTAACGAGTAATATTTAAATTTTCAGCATCTCGCGCCCGTGCCTCTG
ACTTCTAAGTCCAATTACTCTTCAACATCCCTACATGCTCTTTCTCCCTGTGCTCCCACCCCCTATTTTT
GTTATTATCAAAAAACTTCTCTTAATTTCTTTGTTTTTTAGCTTCTTTTAAGTCACCTCTAACAATGAAA
TTGTGTAGATTCAAAAATAGAATTAATTCGTAATAAAAAGTAGAAAAAAATTGTGCTCCCTCCCCCCATT
AATAATAATTCTATCCCAAAATCTACACAATGTTCTGTGTACACTTCTTATGTTTTTTACTTCTGATAAA
TTTTTTTGAAACATCATAGAAAAAACCGCACACAAAATACCTTATCATATGTTACGTTTCAGTTTATGAC
CGCAATTTTTATTTCTTCGCACGTCTGGGCCTCTCATGACGTCAAATCATGCTCATCGTGAAAAAGTTTT
GGAGTATTTTTGGAATTTTTCAATCAAGTGAAAGTTTATGAAATTAATTTTCCTGCTTTTGCTTTTTGGG
GTTTCCCCTATTGTTTGTCAAGATTTCGAGGACGGCGTTTTTCTTGCTAAAATCACAAGTATTGATGAGC
ACGATGCAAGAAAGATCGGAAGAAGGTTTGGGTTTGAGGCTCAGTGGAAGGTGAGTAGAAGTTGATAATT
TGAAAGTGGAGTAGTGTCTATGGGGTTTTTGCCTTAAATGACAGAATACATTCCCAATATACCAAACATA
ACTGTTTCCTACTAGTCGGCCGTACGGGCCCTTTCGTCTCGCGCGTTTCGGTGATGACGGTGAAAACCTC
TGACACATGCAGCTCCCGGAGACGGTCACAGCTTGTCTGTAAGCGGATGCCGGGAGCAGACAAGCCCGTC
AGGGCGCGTCAGCGGGTGTTGGCGGGTGTCGGGGCTGGCTTAACTATGCGGCATCAGAGCAGATTGTACT
GAGAGTGCACCATATGCGGTGTGAAATACCGCACAGATGCGTAAGGAGAAAATACCGCATCAGGCGGCCT
TAAGGGCCTCGTGATACGCCTATTTTTATAGGTTAATGTCATGATAATAATGGTTTCTTAGACGTCAGGT
GGCACTTTTCGGGGAAATGTGCGCGGAACCCCTATTTGTTTATTTTTCTAAATACATTCAAATATGTATC
CGCTCATGAGACAATAACCCTGATAAATGCTTCAATAATATTGAAAAAGGAAGAGTATGAGTATTCAACA
TTTCCGTGTCGCCCTTATTCCCTTTTTTGCGGCATTTTGCCTTCCTGTTTTTGCTCACCCAGAAACGCTG
GTGAAAGTAAAAGATGCTGAAGATCAGTTGGGTGCACGAGTGGGTTACATCGAACTGGATCTCAACAGCG
GTAAGATCCTTGAGAGTTTTCGCCCCGAAGAACGTTTTCCAATGATGAGCACTTTTAAAGTTCTGCTATG
TGGCGCGGTATTATCCCGTATTGACGCCGGGCAAGAGCAACTCGGTCGCCGCATACACTATTCTCAGAAT
GACTTGGTTGAGTACTCACCAGTCACAGAAAAGCATCTTACGGATGGCATGACAGTAAGAGAATTATGCA
GTGCTGCCATAACCATGAGTGATAACACTGCGGCCAACTTACTTCTGACAACGATCGGAGGACCGAAGGA
GCTAACCGCTTTTTTGCACAACATGGGGGATCATGTAACTCGCCTTGATCGTTGGGAACCGGAGCTGAAT
GAAGCCATACCAAACGACGAGCGTGACACCACGATGCCTGTAGCAATGGCAACAACGTTGCGCAAACTAT
TAACTGGCGAACTACTTACTCTAGCTTCCCGGCAACAATTAATAGACTGGATGGAGGCGGATAAAGTTGC
AGGACCACTTCTGCGCTCGGCCCTTCCGGCTGGCTGGTTTATTGCTGATAAATCTGGAGCCGGTGAGCGT
GGGTCTCGCGGTATCATTGCAGCACTGGGGCCAGATGGTAAGCCCTCCCGTATCGTAGTTATCTACACGA
CGGGGAGTCAGGCAACTATGGATGAACGAAATAGACAGATCGCTGAGATAGGTGCCTCACTGATTAAGCA
TTGGTAACTGTCAGACCAAGTTTACTCATATATACTTTAGATTGATTTAAAACTTCATTTTTAATTTAAA
AGGATCTAGGTGAAGATCCTTTTTGATAATCTCATGACCAAAATCCCTTAACGTGAGTTTTCGTTCCACT
GAGCGTCAGACCCCGTAGAAAAGATCAAAGGATCTTCTTGAGATCCTTTTTTTCTGCGCGTAATCTGCTG
CTTGCAAACAAAAAAACCACCGCTACCAGCGGTGGTTTGTTTGCCGGATCAAGAGCTACCAACTCTTTTT
CCGAAGGTAACTGGCTTCAGCAGAGCGCAGATACCAAATACTGTTCTTCTAGTGTAGCCGTAGTTAGGCC
ACCACTTCAAGAACTCTGTAGCACCGCCTACATACCTCGCTCTGCTAATCCTGTTACCAGTGGCTGCTGC
CAGTGGCGATAAGTCGTGTCTTACCGGGTTGGACTCAAGACGATAGTTACCGGATAAGGCGCAGCGGTCG
GGCTGAACGGGGGGTTCGTGCACACAGCCCAGCTTGGAGCGAACGACCTACACCGAACTGAGATACCTAC
AGCGTGAGCTATGAGAAAGCGCCACGCTTCCCGAAGGGAGAAAGGCGGACAGGTATCCGGTAAGCGGCAG
GGTCGGAACAGGAGAGCGCACGAGGGAGCTTCCAGGGGGAAACGCCTGGTATCTTTATAGTCCTGTCGGG
TTTCGCCACCTCTGACTTGAGCGTCGATTTTTGTGATGCTCGTCAGGGGGGCGGAGCCTATGGAAAAACG
CCAGCAACGCGGCCTTTTTACGGTTCCTGGCCTTTTGCTGGCCTTTTGCTCACATGTTCTTTCCTGCGTT
ATCCCCTGATTCTGTGGATAACCGTATTACCGCGGCCGCACTGACTGGGCCGGCCAAGCTTGTCTTCTTC
TAAATTCCCATAAAATCCCGAAACT
Features (pLannotate 1.2.2; 11 found; start..end, strand, type, name):
   1048..1665    +  CDS            tetR: TETR2_ECOLX - Experimental evidence at protein level: Swiss-Prot protein existence level 1. TetR is the repressor of the tetracycline resistance element; its N-terminal region forms a helix-turn-helix structure and binds DNA. Binding of tetracycline to TetR reduces the repressor affinity for the tetracycline resistance gene (tetA) promoter operator sites. From Escherichia coli.
   1741..2202    +  CDS            qa-1f (fragment): QA1F_NEUCR - Protein predicted: Swiss-Prot protein existence level 4. Transcription activation of genes for enzymes and proteins of quinate metabolism by binding to a 16 base-pair sequence (consensus 5'- GGRTAARYRYTTAYCC-3') in front of each Qa genes. From Neurospora crassa (strain ATCC 24698 / 74-OR23-1A / CBS 708.71 / DSM 1257 / FGSC 987).
   2275..3132    +  CDS            mNeptune: mNeptune is a basic (constitutively fluorescent) far red fluorescent protein published in 2009, derived from Entacmaea quadricolor. It is reported to be a rapidly-maturing monomer with moderate acid sensitivity.
   3187..3819    +  CDS            tetR: TETR5_ECOLX - Experimental evidence at protein level: Swiss-Prot protein existence level 1. TetR is the repressor of the tetracycline resistance element; its N-terminal region forms a helix-turn-helix structure and binds DNA. Binding of tetracycline to TetR reduces the repressor affinity for the tetracycline resistance gene (tetA) promoter operator sites. From Escherichia coli.
   3877..4122    +  CDS            pie-1 (fragment): PIE1_CAEEL - Experimental evidence at protein level: Swiss-Prot protein existence level 1. Maternally provided PIE-1 is required for germline cell fate determination. Functions as a repressor of RNA polymerase II-dependent gene expression in the developing germline. Required for expression of nos-2 in P4 germline blastomere cells. Inhibits the histone deacetylase activity of hda-1. Represses transcriptional activation of cdk-9 and cit-1.1, which are members of the P-TEFb complex. From Caenorhabditis elegans.
   4728..4880    +  CDS            aex-5 (fragment): AEX5_CAEEL - Also known as kpc-3 From Caenorhabditis elegans.
   5008..5043    +  CDS            rop (fragment): Rop protein, which maintains plasmids at low copy number; rop
   5145..5244    +  misc_feature   bom (fragment): basis of mobility region from pBR322
   5342..5446    +  promoter       AmpR promoter: bla
   5447..6307    +  CDS            AmpR: β-lactamase; bla; confers resistance to ampicillin, carbenicillin, and related antibiotics
   6478..7066    +  rep_origin     ori: high-copy-number ColE1/pMB1/pBR322/pUC origin of replication
