[The description below was written by a language model from this plasmid's Addgene catalogue record and pLannotate feature annotations shown in this document.]
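Description:
TC476 is a C. elegans expression plasmid built on the pPD95.77 backbone. It is maintained in E. coli as a high-copy plasmid through a ColE1/pUC-type origin and selected with ampicillin via the bla (AmpR) gene and its promoter. The sequenced record is 7,235 nt. The depositor notes that it differs at several positions from the theoretical sequence, without any effect on function.

According to the catalogue entry, the payload is a single polycistronic cassette driven by the unc-54 promoter, which is commonly used for body-wall muscle expression in worms. The promoter is not annotated in the feature table, but presumably lies in the unannotated region upstream of the first coding feature. The open reading frame encodes three products separated by self-cleaving P2A and T2A peptides. The first is rtetR-QFAD, a reverse Tet repressor DNA-binding domain fused to a fragment of the Neurospora QF (qa-1f) activator, which should form a tetracycline/doxycycline-inducible transactivator. The second is the red fluorescent protein mKate, which the annotation software labels as the related protein mNeptune and which marks expressing cells. The third is tetR-pie1, a conventional Tet repressor fused to a fragment of PIE-1, a C. elegans repressor of RNA polymerase II transcription. This fusion would be expected to occupy tet operators and silence the target in the absence of drug.

Pairing a drug-activated activator with a drug-released repressor is a design that lowers basal leakiness while permitting strong induction. The plasmid serves as the driver component of a Tet/Q hybrid system for controlling transgene expression in C. elegans, and would be used with a separate tetO-based responder that is not part of this record. The short aex-5, rop and bom fragments are annotated downstream and probably reflect backbone or 3' flanking sequence.
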