Addgene plasmid #122629: TC476
Purpose: Punc-54::rtetR-QFAD::P2A::mKate::T2A::tetR-pie1
Depositing lab: Tian Chi. Depositing organization: ShanghaiTech University. Publication: A Tet/Q Hybrid System for Robust and Versatile Control of Transgene Expression in C. elegans. Mao S, Qi Y, Zhu H, Huang X, Zou Y, Chi T. iScience. 2019 Jan 25;11:224-237. doi: 10.1016/j.isci.2018.12.023. Epub 2018 Dec 27. PubMed 30634168.
Backbone
  Vector backbone: pPD95.77
  Vector type: Worm Expression
Growth in bacteria
  Bacterial resistance: Ampicillin, 100 μg/mL
  Growth temperature: 37°C
  Growth strain: NEB Stable
  Copy number: High Copy
Gene/Insert
  Gene/Insert name: rtetR-QFAD::P2A::mKate::T2A::tetR-pie1 (alt name: Punc-54::rtetR-QFAD::P2A::mKate::T2A::tetR-pie1)
  Species: C. elegans (nematode)
  Cloning method: Unknown
Terms and licenses: Academic/Nonprofit Terms; Industry Terms: Not Available to Industry
Depositor comments: Several differences are present in the Addgene NGS sequence compared to the theoretical sequence present in the attached Genbank file that do not impact the function of the plasmid.
How to cite: TC476 was a gift from Tian Chi (Addgene plasmid # 122629 ; http://n2t.net/addgene:122629 ; RRID:Addgene_122629)
